Addgene plasmid #39097: ELAC1
Purpose: Bacterial expression for structure determination; may not be full ORF
Depositing lab: Nicola Burgess-Brown. Depositing organization: University of Oxford.
Backbone
  Vector backbone: pNIC-CTHF
  Backbone manufacturer: SGC
  Vector type: Bacterial Expression
Growth in bacteria
  Bacterial resistance: Kanamycin, 50 μg/mL
  Growth temperature: 37°C
  Growth strain: Mach1
  Copy number: Low Copy
Gene/Insert
  Gene/Insert name: ELAC1 (alt names: elaC homolog 1; PDB:3ZWF)
  Species: H. sapiens (human)
  Insert size (bp): 1177
  GenBank ID: elaC homolog 1
  Entrez Gene: ELAC1 (a.k.a. D29)
  Tag / fusion protein: Tev His Flag (C terminal on insert)
  Cloning method: Ligation Independent Cloning
  Sequencing primers: 5′ T7; 3′ T7-term
Terms and licenses: Academic/Nonprofit Terms; Industry Terms: Not Available to Industry
How to cite: ELAC1 was a gift from Nicola Burgess-Brown (Addgene plasmid # 39097 ; http://n2t.net/addgene:39097 ; RRID:Addgene_39097)
