[The description below was written by a language model from this plasmid's Addgene catalogue record.]
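Description:
ELAC1 is a bacterial expression plasmid built on the pNIC-CTHF backbone from the SGC, carrying a human ELAC1 (elaC homolog 1, also known as D29) coding insert of about 1.2 kb. It was made to produce recombinant protein for structure determination, and the record cautions that the insert may not represent the full open reading frame, as is common for constructs whose boundaries have been trimmed to favour soluble, crystallisable protein. An alternative name in the record points to a deposited PDB structure associated with this construct. The insert was introduced by ligation-independent cloning, which relies on annealing of complementary single-stranded overhangs rather than restriction digestion and ligase.

The protein is expressed with a C-terminal tag described as TEV, His and Flag: a TEV protease recognition site followed by a polyhistidine tag and a FLAG epitope. This arrangement allows capture by immobilised metal affinity chromatography, detection or secondary purification through the FLAG epitope, and subsequent removal of the tags by TEV cleavage to leave a near-native C terminus. The promoter is not explicitly stated, but the listed sequencing primers (T7 forward and T7 terminator) suggest that the insert sits within a T7 promoter/terminator expression cassette, which would require a host supplying T7 RNA polymerase for expression. The plasmid is selected with kanamycin and is recorded as low copy; the origin of replication is not given. No feature table accompanies the entry, so finer details of the backbone cannot be confirmed from the record.
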