>Addgene plasmid #39097 | ELAC1 | depositor partial sequence | sequence record 49155 | ELAC1 sequence 1177 bps
CTTAAGAAGGAGATATACTATGGATGTGACATTCCTGGGGACGGGTGCAGCATACCCATCTCCAACCCGG
GGTGCCTCTGCTGTGGTCCTTCGGTGTGAAGGCGAGTGCTGGCTCTTTGACTGTGGGGAGGGAACACAGA
CACAGCTTATGAAAAGCCAACTTAAAGCAGGGAGAATTACCAAGATCTTCATCACACACCTTCATGGAGA
CCATTTCTTTGGCCTTCCTGGGCTCCTCTGCACAATCAGCCTGCAGAGTGGCTCCATGGTGTCCAAACAG
CCTATTGAAATCTATGGCCCTGTAGGGCTTCGGGACTTTATCTGGCGAACCATGGAACTCTCTCACACGG
AGCTGGTCTTCCATTATGTGGTTCATGAACTGGTTCCTACAGCAGATCAATGTCCTGCAGAAGAACTAAA
AGAATTTGCGCATGTGAATAGAGCAGACAGTCCTCCCAAAGAGGAACAAGGAAGAACTATCCTGTTAGAC
TCAGAAGAAAACTCATACCTTCTGTTTGATGATGAACAATTTGTTGTAAAAGCATTTCGCCTCTTTCACA
GAATTCCCTCATTTGGGTTTTCAGTCGTGGAAAAGAAACGCCCAGGTAAACTCAATGCACAGAAACTTAA
AGACCTTGGTGTTCCACCAGGTCCTGCCTATGGGAAGCTGAAAAATGGAATTTCTGTTGTTCTGGAAAAT
GGGGTTACAATTTCTCCCCAAGATGTCTTAAAAAAGCCTATTGTTGGAAGAAAAATCTGCATATTGGGTG
ACTGCTCTGGGGTTGTGGGTGATGGAGGAGTAAAACTGTGCTTTGAAGCAGACCTGTTGATCCACGAAGC
AACCCTGGATGATGCCCAGATGGACAAAGCAAAGGAGCATGGCCACAGCACACCACAGATGGCAGCAACA
TTTGCAAAGTTGTGCCGTGCAAAGAGGCTGGTTCTGACTCACTTCAGTCAGAGGTACAAACCAGTTGCCT
TGGCCAGAGAAGGAGAAACAGATGGCATTGCAGAACTAAAAAAGCAAGCTGAATCAGTGTTAGATCTCCA
AGAAGTGACTCTAGCAGAAGATTTTATGGTGATAAGCATTCCAATCAAGAAAGCAGAGAACCTCTACTTC
CAATCGCACCATCATCACCACCATGATTACAAGGATGACGACGATAAGTGAGGATCC
