>Addgene plasmid #39097 | ELAC1 | addgene partial sequence | sequence record 51867 | T7 5'-TAATACGACTCACTATAGGG-3'
ATTTTGTTTAACCTTAAGAAGGAGATATACTATGGATGTGACATTCCTGGGGACGGGTGCAGCATACCCA
TCTCCAACCCGGGGTGCCTCTGCTGTGGTCCTTCGGTGTGAAGGCGAGTGCTGGCTCTTTGACTGTGGGG
AGGGAACACAGACACAGCTTATGAAAAGCCAACTTAAAGCAGGGAGAATTACCAAGATCTTCATCACACA
CCTTCATGGAGACCATTTCTTTGGCCTTCCTGGGCTCCTCTGCACAATCAGCCTGCAGAGTGGCTCCATG
GTGTCCAAACAGCCTATTGAAATCTATGGCCCTGTAGGGCTTCGGGACTTTATCTGGCGAACCATGGAAC
TCTCTCACACGGAGCTGGTCTTCCATTATGTGGTTCATGAACTGGTTCCTACAGCAGATCAATGTCCTGC
AGAAGAACTAAAAGAATTTGCGCATGTGAATAGAGCAGACAGTCCTCCCAAAGAGGAACAAGGAAGAACT
ATCCTGTTAGACTCAGAAGAAAACTCATACCTTCTGTTTGATGATGAACAATTTGTTGTAAAAGCATTTC
GCCTCTTTCACAGAATTCCCTCATTTGGGTTTTCAGTCGTGGAAAAGAAACGCCCAGGTAAACTCAATGC
ACAGAAACTTAAAGACCTTGGTGTTCCACCAGGTCCTGCCTATGGGAAGCTGAAAAATGGAATTTCTGTT
GTTCTGGAAAATGGGGTTACAATTTCTCCCCAAGATGTCTTAAAAAAGCCTATTGTTGGAAGAAAAATCT
GCATATTGGGTGACTGCTCTGGGGTTGTGGGTGATGGAGGAGTAAAACTGTGCTTT
