>Addgene plasmid #39097 | ELAC1 | addgene partial sequence | sequence record 51868 | T7_term
TAGCAGCCGGATCTCAGTGGTGGTGGTGGTGGTGCTCGAGTGCGGCCGCAANTTTGTCGACGGAGCTCGA
ATTCGGATCCTCACTTATCGTCGTCATCCTTGTAATCATGGTGGTGATGATGGTGCGATTGGAAGTAGAG
GTTCTCTGCTTTCTTGATTGGAATGCTTATCACCATAAAATCTTCTGCTAGAGTCACTTCTTGGAGATCT
AACACTGATTCAGCTTGCTTTTTTAGTTCTGCAATGCCATCTGTTTCTCCTTCTCTGGCCAAGGCAACTG
GTTTGTACCTCTGACTGAAGTGAGTCAGAACCAGCCTCTTTGCACGGCACAACTTTGCAAATGTTGCTGC
CATCTGTGGTGTGCTGTGGCCATGCTCCTTTGCTTTGTCCATCTGGGCATCATCCAGGGTTGCTTCGTGG
ATCAACAGGTCTGCTTCAAAGCACAGTTTTACTCCTCCATCACCCACAACCCCAGAGCAGTCACCCAATA
TGCAGATTTTTCTTCCAACAATAGGCTTTTTTAAGACATCTTGGGGAGAAATTGTAACCCCATTTTCCAG
AACAACAGAAATTCCATTTTTCAGCTTCCCATAGGCAGGACCTGGTGGAACACCAAGGTCTTTAAGTTTC
TGTGCATTGAGTTTACCTGGGCGTTTCTTTTCCACGACTGAAAACCCAAATGAGGGAATTCTGTGAAAGA
GGCGAAATGCTTTTACAACAAATTGTTCATCATCAAACAGAAGGTATGAGTTTTCTTCTGAGTCTAACAG
GATAGTTCTTCCTTGTTCCTCTTTGGGAGGACTGTCTGCTCTATTCACATGCGCAAATTCTTTTAGTTC
